>Addgene plasmid #70500 | R777-E216 Hs.RALA-nostop | addgene full sequence | sequence record 358330 | Addgene NGS Result
TTAACGCTAGCATGGATGTTTTCCCAGTCACGACGTTGTAAAACGACGGCCAGTCTTAAAATTCGAGCTC
GGTCCGAGGATCCGAAATAATGATTTTATTTTGACTGATAGTGACCTGTTCGTTGCAACAAATTGATAAG
CAATGCTTTTTTATAATGCCAACTTTGTACAAAAAAGTTGGCACCATGGCTGCAAATAAGCCCAAGGGTC
AGAATTCTTTGGCTTTACACAAAGTCATCATGGTGGGCAGTGGTGGCGTGGGCAAGTCAGCTCTGACTCT
ACAGTTCATGTACGATGAGTTTGTGGAGGACTATGAGCCTACCAAAGCAGACAGCTATCGGAAGAAGGTA
GTGCTAGATGGGGAGGAAGTCCAGATCGATATCTTAGATACAGCTGGGCAGGAGGACTACGCTGCAATTA
GAGACAACTACTTCCGAAGTGGGGAGGGGTTCCTCTGTGTTTTCTCTATTACAGAAATGGAATCCTTTGC
AGCTACAGCTGACTTCAGGGAGCAGATTTTAAGAGTAAAAGAAGATGAGAATGTTCCATTTCTACTGGTT
GGTAACAAATCAGATTTAGAAGATAAAAGACAGGTTTCTGTAGAAGAGGCAAAAAACAGAGCTGAGCAGT
GGAATGTTAACTACGTGGAAACATCTGCTAAAACACGAGCTAATGTTGACAAGGTATTTTTTGATTTAAT
GAGAGAAATTCGAGCGAGAAAGATGGAAGACAGCAAAGAAAAGAATGGAAAAAAGAAGAGGAAAAGTTTA
GCCAAGAGAATCAGAGAAAGATGCTGCATTTTATCAACTTTCTTGTACAAAGTTGGCATTATAGGAAAGC
ATTGCTTATCAATTTGTTGCAACGAACAGGTCACTATCAGTCAAAATAAAATCATTATTTGCATGCAAGC
TTAGATCCTCTAGACCAGCCAGGACAGAAATGCCTCGACTTCGCTGCTACCCAAGGTTGCCGGGTGACGC
ACACCGTGGAAACGGATGAAGGCACGAACCCAGTGGACATAAGCCTGTTCGGTTCGTAAGCTGTAATGCA
AGTAGCGTATGCGCTCACGCAACTGGTCCAGAACCTTGACCGAACGCAGCGGTGGTAACGGCGCAGTGGC
GGTTTTCATGGCTTGTTATGACTGTTTTTTTGGGGTACAGTCTATGCCTCGGGCATCCAAGCAGCAAGCG
CGTTACGCCGTGGGTCGATGTTTGATGTTATGGAGCAGCAACGATGTTACGCAGCAGGGCAGTCGCCCTA
AAACAAAGTTAAACATTATGAGGGAAGCGGTGATCGCCGAAGTATCGACTCAACTATCAGAGGTAGTTGG
CGTCATCGAGCGCCATCTCGAACCGACGTTGCTGGCCGTACATTTGTACGGCTCCGCAGTGGATGGCGGC
CTGAAGCCACACAGTGATATTGATTTGCTGGTTACGGTGACCGTAAGGCTTGATGAAACAACGCGGCGAG
CTTTGATCAACGACCTTTTGGAAACTTCGGCTTCCCCTGGAGAGAGCGAGATTCTCCGCGCTGTAGAAGT
CACCATTGTTGTGCACGACGACATCATTCCGTGGCGTTATCCAGCTAAGCGCGAACTGCAATTTGGAGAA
TGGCAGCGCAATGACATTCTTGCAGGTATCTTCGAGCCAGCCACGATCGACATTGATCTGGCTATCTTGC
TGACAAAAGCAAGAGAACATAGCGTTGCCTTGGTAGGTCCAGCGGCGGAGGAACTCTTTGATCCGGTTCC
TGAACAGGATCTATTTGAGGCGCTAAATGAAACCTTAACGCTATGGAACTCGCCGCCCGACTGGGCTGGC
GATGAGCGAAATGTAGTGCTTACGTTGTCCCGCATTTGGTACAGCGCAGTAACCGGCAAAATCGCGCCGA
AGGATGTCGCTGCCGACTGGGCAATGGAGCGCCTGCCGGCCCAGTATCAGCCCGTCATACTTGAAGCTAG
ACAGGCTTATCTTGGACAAGAAGAAGATCGCTTGGCCTCGCGCGCAGATCAGTTGGAAGAATTTGTCCAC
TACGTGAAAGGCGAGATCACCAAGGTAGTCGGCAAATAACCCTCGAGCCACCCATGACCAAAATCCCTTA
ACGTGAGTTACGCGTCGTTCCACTGAGCGTCAGACCCCGTAGAAAAGATCAAAGGATCTTCTTGAGATCC
TTTTTTTCTGCGCGTAATCTGCTGCTTGCAAACAAAAAAACCACCGCTACCAGCGGTGGTTTGTTTGCCG
GATCAAGAGCTACCAACTCTTTTTCCGAAGGTAACTGGCTTCAGCAGAGCGCAGATACCAAATACTGTTC
TTCTAGTGTAGCCGTAGTTAGGCCACCACTTCAAGAACTCTGTAGCACCGCCTACATACCTCGCTCTGCT
AATCCTGTTACCAGTGGCTGCTGCCAGTGGCGATAAGTCGTGTCTTACCGGGTTGGACTCAAGACGATAG
TTACCGGATAAGGCGCAGCGGTCGGGCTGAACGGGGGGTTCGTGCACACAGCCCAGCTTGGAGCGAACGA
CCTACACCGAACTGAGATACCTACAGCGTGAGCTATGAGAAAGCGCCACGCTTCCCGAAGGGAGAAAGGC
GGACAGGTATCCGGTAAGCGGCAGGGTCGGAACAGGAGAGCGCACGAGGGAGCTTCCAGGGGGAAACGCC
TGGTATCTTTATAGTCCTGTCGGGTTTCGCCACCTCTGACTTGAGCGTCGATTTTTGTGATGCTCGTCAG
GGGGGCGGAGCCTATGGAAAAACGCCAGCAACGCGGCCTTTTTACGGTTCCTGGCCTTTTGCTGGCCTTT
TGCTCACATGTTCTTTCCTGCGTTATCCCCTGATTCTGTGGATAACCGTATTACCGCCTTTGAGTGAGCT
GATACCGCTCGCCGCAGCCGAACGACCGAGCGCAGCGAGTCAGTGAGCGAGGAAGCGGAAGAGCGCCCAA
TACGCAAACCGCCTCTCCCCGCGCGTTGGCCGATTCATTAATGCAGCTGGCACGACAGGTTTCCCGACTG
GAAAGCGGGCAGTGAGCGCAACGCAATTAATACGCGTACCGCTAGCCAGGAAGAGTTTGTAGAAACGCAA
AAAGGCCATCCGTCAGGATGGCCTTCTGCTTAGTTTGATGCCTGGCAGTTTATGGCGGGCGTCCTGCCCG
CCACCCTCCGGGCCGTTGCTTCACAACGTTCAAATCCGCTCCCGGCGGATTTGTCCTACTCAGGAGAGCG
TTCACCGACAAACAACAGATAAAACGAAAGGCCCAGTCTTCCGACTGAGCCTTTCGTTTTATTTGATGCC
TGGCAGTTCCCTACTCTCGCG
Features (pLannotate 1.2.2; 11 found; start..end, strand, type, name):
     18..54      -  CDS            lacZα (fragment): LacZα fragment of β-galactosidase; lacZ fragment
     85..180     +  protein_bind   attL3: mutant version of attL; recombination site for the Gateway® LR reaction LR Clonase™
    186..803     +  CDS            RALA: RALA_HUMAN - Also known as RAL. Experimental evidence at protein level: Swiss-Prot protein existence level 1. Multifunctional GTPase involved in a variety of cellular processes including gene expression, cell migration, cell proliferation, oncogenic transformation and membrane trafficking. Accomplishes its multiple functions by interacting with distinct downstream effectors. Acts as a GTP sensor for GTP-dependent exocytosis of dense core vesicles. The RALA-exocyst complex regulates integrin- dependent membrane raft exocytosis and growth signaling (PubMed:20005108). Key regulator of LPAR1 signa
    808..901     -  protein_bind   attL2 (fragment): mutant version of attL; recombination site for the Gateway® LR reaction LR Clonase™
   1016..1039    +  promoter       Pc promoter (fragment): intI1 (promoter lies within the coding sequence); class 1 integron promoter
   1215..1271    +  CDS            GmR (fragment): gentamycin acetyltransferase; aacC1; confers resistance to gentamycin
   1278..2069    +  CDS            SmR: aminoglycoside adenylyltransferase (Murphy, 1985); aadA; confers resistance to spectinomycin and streptomycin
   2162..2750    +  rep_origin     ori: high-copy-number ColE1/pMB1/pBR322/pUC origin of replication
   2933..3025    +  CDS            lacI (fragment): lac repressor; lacI; The lac repressor binds to the lac operator to inhibit transcription in E. coli. This inhibition can be relieved by adding lactose or isopropyl-β-D-thiogalactopyranoside (IPTG).
   3080..3107    -  terminator     rrnB T2 terminator: transcription terminator T2 from the E. coli rrnB gene
   3239..3282    +  terminator     rrnB T1 terminator: Escherichia coli rrnB; transcription terminator T1 from the E. coli rrnB gene
