[The description below was written by a language model from this plasmid's Addgene catalogue record and pLannotate feature annotations shown in this document.]
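Description:
R777-E216 Hs.RALA-nostop is a Gateway entry clone built on the pDonor-255 backbone. It carries the human RALA open reading frame (reference transcript NM_005402.3) with its stop codon removed, so that the coding sequence can be read through into a C-terminal fusion partner. The plasmid is about 3.3 kb and is maintained in E. coli from a high-copy ColE1/pUC-type origin. Selection is with spectinomycin, conferred by the aadA aminoglycoside adenylyltransferase gene (annotated SmR). A fragment of a class 1 integron Pc promoter and a short remnant of a gentamicin acetyltransferase gene lie just upstream of aadA, probably left over from the integron cassette the marker came from. Small lacZα and lacI fragments are also annotated as backbone remnants. rrnB T1 and T2 terminators lie upstream of the cloning region, where such elements typically insulate an insert from read-through transcription.

The 618 bp RALA insert encodes a Ras-like small GTPase involved in membrane trafficking, exocytosis, cell migration, proliferation and oncogenic transformation. It is flanked by attL recombination sites. The automated annotation calls the upstream site attL3 and the downstream site a partial attL2; the record does not otherwise specify which attL variants are present. No promoter drives the ORF, so the clone is not an expression construct in itself. It serves instead as a donor for LR Clonase recombination, which transfers RALA into attR-containing destination vectors that supply the promoter, the host-specific elements and any C-terminal tag or reporter. The record does not state which destination vectors or fusion partners are intended.
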