Addgene plasmid #70500: R777-E216 Hs.RALA-nostop
Purpose: Gateway ORF clone of human RALA [NM_005402.3] without stop codon (for C-terminal fusions)
Depositing lab: Dominic Esposito. Depositing organization: National Cancer Institute (NCI).
Backbone
  Vector backbone: pDonor-255
  Backbone size w/o insert (bp): 2693
  Vector type: Gateway Entry Clone
Growth in bacteria
  Bacterial resistance: Spectinomycin, 50 μg/mL
  Growth temperature: 37°C
  Growth strain: DH10B
  Copy number: High Copy
Gene/Insert
  Gene/Insert name: RALA (alt name: NM_005402.3)
  Species: H. sapiens (human)
  Insert size (bp): 618
  Entrez Gene: RALA (a.k.a. HINCONS, RAL)
  Cloning method: Gateway Cloning
  Sequencing primers: 5′ M13F 23-mer (5'-CCCAGTCACGACGTTGTAAAACG); 3′ attLR 23-mer (5'-TAACATCAGAGATTTTGAGACAC)
Terms and licenses: Academic/Nonprofit Terms; Industry Terms: Not Available to Industry
How to cite: R777-E216 Hs.RALA-nostop was a gift from Dominic Esposito (Addgene plasmid # 70500 ; http://n2t.net/addgene:70500 ; RRID:Addgene_70500)
