>Addgene plasmid #70500 | R777-E216 Hs.RALA-nostop | addgene partial sequence | sequence record 130489 | pCR8_R1 5'-cgaaccgaacaggcttatgt-3'
GGTGTGCGTCACCCGGCAACCTTGGGTAGCAGCGAAGTCGAGGCATTTCTGTCCTGGCTGGTCTAGAGGA
TCTAAGCTTGCATGCAAATAATGATTTTATTTTGACTGATAGTGACCTGTTCGTTGCAACAAATTGATAA
GCAATGCTTTCCTATAATGCCAACTTTGTACAAGAAAGTTGATAAAATGCAGCATCTTTCTCTGATTCTC
TTGGCTAAACTTTTCCTCTTCTTTTTTCCATTCTTTTCTTTGCTGTCTTCCATCTTTCTCGCTCGAATTT
CTCTCATTAAATCAAAAAATACCTTGTCAACATTAGCTCGTGTTTTAGCAGATGTTTCCACGTAGTTAAC
ATTCCACTGCTCAGCTCTGTTTTTTGCCTCTTCTACAGAAACCTGTCTTTTATCTTCTAAATCTGATTTG
TTACCAACCAGTAGAAATGGAACATTCTCATCTTCTTTTACTCTTAAAATCTGCTCCCTGAAGTCAGCTG
TAGCTGCAAAGGATTCCATTTCTGTAATAGAGAAAACACAGAGGAACCCCTCCCCACTTCGGAAGTAGTT
GTCTCTAATTGCAGCGTAGTCCTCCTGCCCAGCTGTATCTAAGATATCGATCTGGACTTCCTCCCCATCT
AGCACTACCTTCTTCCGATAGCTGTCTGCTTTGGTAGGCTCATAGTCCTCCACAAACTCATCGTACATGA
ACTGTAGAGTCAGAGCTGACTTGCCCACGCCACCACTGCCCACCATGATGACTTTGTGTAAAGCCAAAGA
ATTCTGACCCTTGGGCTTATTTGCAGCCATGGTGCCAACTTTTTTGTACAAAGTTGGCATTAT
